>Addgene plasmid #166022 | pAAV-CaMKII-GCaMP6f | addgene full sequence | sequence record 329819 | Addgene NGS Result
CTGCGCGCTCGCTCGCTCACTGAGGCCGCCCGGGCAAAGCCCGGGCGTCGGGCGACCTTTGGTCGCCCGG
CCTCAGTGAGCGAGCGAGCGCGCAGAGAGGGAGTGGCCAACTCCATCACTAGGGGTTCCTTGTAGTTAAT
GATTAACCCGCCATGCTACTTATCTACGTAGCCATGCTCTAGGAAGATCTGAATTCCATTATGGCCTTAG
GTCACTTCATCTCCATGGGGTTCTTCTTCTGATTTTCTAGAAAATGAGATGGGGGTGCAGAGAGCTTCCT
CAGTGACCTGCCCAGGGTCACATCAGAAATGTCAGAGCTAGAACTTGAACTCAGATTACTAATCTTAAAT
TCCATGCCTTGGGGGCATGCAAGTACGATATACAGAAGGAGTGAACTCATTAGGGCAGATGACCAATGAG
TTTAGGAAAGAAGAGTCCAGGGCAGGGTACATCTACACCACCCGCCCAGCCCTGGGTGAGTCCAGCCACG
TTCACCTCATTATAGTTGCCTCTCTCCAGTCCTACCTTGACGGGAAGCACAAGCAGAAACTGGGACAGGA
GCCCCAGGAGACCAAATCTTCATGGTCCCTCTGGGAGGATGGGTGGGGAGAGCTGTGGCAGAGGCCTCAG
GAGGGGCCCTGCTGCTCAGTGGTGACAGATAGGGGTGAGAAAGCAGACAGAGTCATTCCGTCAGCATTCT
GGGTCTGTTTGGTACTTCTTCTCACGCTAAGGTGGCGGTGTGATATGCACAATGGCTAAAAAGCAGGGAG
AGCTGGAAAGAAACAAGGACAGAGACAGAGGCCAAGTCAACCAGACCAATTCCCAGAGGAAGCAAAGAAA
CCATTACAGAGACTACAAGGGGGAAGGGAAGGAGAGATGAATTAGCTTCCCCTGTAAACCTTAGAACCCA
GCTGTTGCCAGGGCAACGGGGCAATACCTGTCTCTTCAGAGGAGATGAAGTTGCCAGGGTAACTACATCC
TGTCTTTCTCAAGGACCATCCCAGAATGTGGCACCCACTAGCCGTTACCATAGCAACTGCCTCTTTGCCC
CACTTAATCCCATCCCGTCTGTTAAAAGGGCCCTATAGTTGGAGGTGGGGGAGGTAGGAAGAGCGATGAT
CACTTGTGGACTAAGTTTGTTCGCATCCCCTTCTCCAACCCCCTCAGTACATCACCCTGGGGGAACAGGG
TCCACTTGCTCCTGGGCCCACACAGTCCTGCAGTATTGTGTATATAAGGCCAGGGCAAAGAGGAGCAGGT
TTTAAAGTGAAAGGCAGGCAGGTGTTGGGGAGGCAGTTACCGGGGCAACGGGAACAGGGCGTTTCGGAGG
TGGTTGCCATGGGGACCTGGATGCTGACGAAGGCTCGCGAGGCTGTGAGCAGCCACAGTGCCCTGCTCAG
AAGCCCCAAGCTCGTCAGTCAAGCCGGTTCTCCGTTTGCACTCAGGAGCACGGGCAGGCGAGTGGCCCCT
AGTTCTGGGGGCAGCGGGGCGCGCCGCCGCCACCATGGGTTCTCATCATCATCATCATCATGGTATGGCT
AGCATGACTGGTGGACAGCAAATGGGTCGGGATCTGTACGACGATGACGATAAGGATCTCGCCACCATGG
TCGACTCATCACGTCGTAAGTGGAATAAGACAGGTCACGCAGTCAGAGCTATAGGTCGGCTGAGCTCACT
CGAGAACGTCTATATCAAGGCCGACAAGCAGAAGAACGGCATCAAGGCGAACTTCAAGATCCGCCACAAC
ATCGAGGACGGCGGCGTACAGCTCGCCTACCACTACCAGCAGAACACCCCCATCGGCGACGGCCCCGTGC
TGCTGCCCGACAACCACTACCTGAGCGTGCAGTCCAAACTTTCGAAAGACCCCAACGAGAAGCGCGATCA
CATGGTCCTGCTGGAGTTCGTGACCGCCGCCGGGATCACTCTCGGCATGGACGAGCTGTACAAGGGCGGT
ACCGGAGGGAGCATGGTGAGCAAGGGCGAGGAGCTGTTCACCGGGGTGGTGCCCATCCTGGTCGAGCTGG
ACGGCGACGTAAACGGCCACAAGTTCAGCGTGTCCGGCGAGGGTGAGGGCGATGCCACCTACGGCAAGCT
GACCCTGAAGTTCATCTGCACCACCGGCAAGCTGCCCGTGCCCTGGCCCACCCTCGTGACCACCCTGACC
TACGGCGTGCAGTGCTTCAGCCGCTACCCCGACCACATGAAGCAGCACGACTTCTTCAAGTCCGCCATGC
CCGAAGGCTACATCCAGGAGCGCACCATCTTCTTCAAGGACGACGGCAACTACAAGACCCGCGCCGAGGT
GAAGTTCGAGGGCGACACCCTGGTGAACCGCATCGAGCTGAAGGGCATCGACTTCAAGGAGGACGGCAAC
ATCCTGGGGCACAAGCTGGAGTACAACCTGCCGGACCAACTGACTGAAGAGCAGATCGCAGAATTTAAAG
AGGAATTCTCCCTATTTGACAAGGACGGGGATGGGACAATAACAACCAAGGAGCTGGGGACGGTGATGCG
GTCTCTGGGGCAGAACCCCACAGAAGCAGAGCTGCAGGACATGATCAATGAAGTAGATGCCGACGGTGAC
GGCACAATCGACTTCCCTGAGTTCCTGACAATGATGGCAAGAAAAATGAAATACAGGGACACGGAAGAAG
AAATTAGAGAAGCGTTCGGTGTGTTTGATAAGGATGGCAATGGCTACATCAGTGCAGCAGAGCTTCGCCA
CGTGATGACAAACCTTGGAGAGAAGTTAACAGATGAAGAGGTTGATGAAATGATCAGGGAAGCAGACATC
GATGGGGATGGTCAGGTAAACTACGAAGAGTTTGTACAAATGATGACAGCGAAGTGAACTAGTGCGGCCG
CCCTGCAGGCATGCAAGCTTATCGATAATCAACCTCTGGATTACAAAATTTGTGAAAGATTGACTGGTAT
TCTTAACTATGTTGCTCCTTTTACGCTATGTGGATACGCTGCTTTAATGCCTTTGTATCATGCTATTGCT
TCCCGTATGGCTTTCATTTTCTCCTCCTTGTATAAATCCTGGTTGCTGTCTCTTTATGAGGAGTTGTGGC
CCGTTGTCAGGCAACGTGGCGTGGTGTGCACTGTGTTTGCTGACGCAACCCCCACTGGTTGGGGCATTGC
CACCACCTGTCAGCTCCTTTCCGGGACTTTCGCTTTCCCCCTCCCTATTGCCACGGCGGAACTCATCGCC
GCCTGCCTTGCCCGCTGCTGGACAGGGGCTCGGCTGTTGGGCACTGACAATTCCGTGGTGTTGTCGGGGA
AATCATCGTCCTTTCCTTGGCTGCTCGCCTGTGTTGCCACCTGGATTCTGCGCGGGACGTCCTTCTGCTA
CGTCCCTTCGGCCCTCAATCCAGCGGACCTTCCTTCCCGCGGCCTGCTGCCGGCTCTGCGGCCTCTTCCG
CGTCTTCGCCTTCGCCCTCAGACGAGTCGGATCTCCCTTTGGGCCGCCTCCCCGCATCGATACCGTCGAC
CTCGACCCGGGCGGCCGCTTCGAGCAGACATGATAAGATACATTGATGAGTTTGGACAAACCACAACTAG
AATGCAGTGAAAAAAATGCTTTATTTGTGAAATTTGTGATGCTATTGCTTTATTTGTAACCATTATAAGC
TGCAATAAACAAGTTAACAACAACAATTGCATTCATTTTATGTTTCAGGTTCAGGGGGAGATGTGGGAGG
TTTTTTAAAGCAAGTAAAACCTCTACAAATGTGGTAAAATCGATAAGGATCTTCCTAGAGCATGGCTACG
TAGATAAGTAGCATGGCGGGTTAATCATTAACTACAAGGAACCCCTAGTGATGGAGTTGGCCACTCCCTC
TCTGCGCGCTCGCTCGCTCACTGACTCGCTGCGCTCGGTCGTTCGGCTGCGGCGAGCGGTATCAGCTCAC
TCAAAGGCGGTAATACGGTTATCCACAGAATCAGGGGATAACGCAGGAAAGAACATGTGAGCAAAAGGCC
AGCAAAAGGCCAGGAACCGTAAAAAGGCCGCGTTGCTGGCGTTTTTCCATAGGCTCCGCCCCCCTGACGA
GCATCACAAAAATCGACGCTCAAGTCAGAGGTGGCGAAACCCGACAGGACTATAAAGATACCAGGCGTTT
CCCCCTGGAAGCTCCCTCGTGCGCTCTCCTGTTCCGACCCTGCCGCTTACCGGATACCTGTCCGCCTTTC
TCCCTTCGGGAAGCGTGGCGCTTTCTCATAGCTCACGCTGTAGGTATCTCAGTTCGGTGTAGGTCGTTCG
CTCCAAGCTGGGCTGTGTGCACGAACCCCCCGTTCAGCCCGACCGCTGCGCCTTATCCGGTAACTATCGT
CTTGAGTCCAACCCGGTAAGACACGACTTATCGCCACTGGCAGCAGCCACTGGTAACAGGATTAGCAGAG
CGAGGTATGTAGGCGGTGCTACAGAGTTCTTGAAGTGGTGGCCTAACTACGGCTACACTAGAAGAACAGT
ATTTGGTATCTGCGCTCTGCTGAAGCCAGTTACCTTCGGAAAAAGAGTTGGTAGCTCTTGATCCGGCAAA
CAAACCACCGCTGGTAGCGGTGGTTTTTTTGTTTGCAAGCAGCAGATTACGCGCAGAAAAAAAGGATCTC
AAGAAGATCCTTTGATCTTTTCTACGGGGTCTGACGCTCAGTGGAACGAAAACTCACGTTAAGGGATTTT
GGTCATGAGATTATCAAAAAGGATCTTCACCTAGATCCTTTTAAATTAAAAATGAAGTTTTAAATCAATC
TAAAGTATATATGAGTAAACTTGGTCTGACAGTTACCAATGCTTAATCAGTGAGGCACCTATCTCAGCGA
TCTGTCTATTTCGTTCATCCATAGTTGCCTGACTCCCCGTCGTGTAGATAACTACGATACGGGAGGGCTT
ACCATCTGGCCCCAGTGCTGCAATGATACCGCGAGACCCACGCTCACCGGCTCCAGATTTATCAGCAATA
AACCAGCCAGCCGGAAGGGCCGAGCGCAGAAGTGGTCCTGCAACTTTATCCGCCTCCATCCAGTCTATTA
ATTGTTGCCGGGAAGCTAGAGTAAGTAGTTCGCCAGTTAATAGTTTGCGCAACGTTGTTGCCATTGCTAC
AGGCATCGTGGTGTCACGCTCGTCGTTTGGTATGGCTTCATTCAGCTCCGGTTCCCAACGATCAAGGCGA
GTTACATGATCCCCCATGTTGTGCAAAAAAGCGGTTAGCTCCTTCGGTCCTCCGATCGTTGTCAGAAGTA
AGTTGGCCGCAGTGTTATCACTCATGGTTATGGCAGCACTGCATAATTCTCTTACTGTCATGCCATCCGT
AAGATGCTTTTCTGTGACTGGTGAGTACTCAACCAAGTCATTCTGAGAATAGTGTATGCGGCGACCGAGT
TGCTCTTGCCCGGCGTCAATACGGGATAATACCGCGCCACATAGCAGAACTTTAAAAGTGCTCATCATTG
GAAAACGTTCTTCGGGGCGAAAACTCTCAAGGATCTTACCGCTGTTGAGATCCAGTTCGATGTAACCCAC
TCGTGCACCCAACTGATCTTCAGCATCTTTTACTTTCACCAGCGTTTCTGGGTGAGCAAAAACAGGAAGG
CAAAATGCCGCAAAAAAGGGAATAAGGGCGACACGGAAATGTTGAATACTCATACTCTTCCTTTTTCAAT
ATTATTGAAGCATTTATCAGGGTTATTGTCTCATGAGCGGATACATATTTGAATGTATTTAGAAAAATAA
ACAAATAGGGGTTCCGCGCACATTTCCCCGAAAAGTGCCACCTAAATTGTAAGCGTTAATATTTTGTTAA
AATTCGCGTTAAATTTTTGTTAAATCAGCTCATTTTTTAACCAATAGGCCGAAATCGGCAAAATCCCTTA
TAAATCAAAAGAATAGACCGAGATAGGGT
[37 nt withheld, positions 5910-5946]
AAAGAACGTGGACTCCAACGTCAAAGG
[49 nt withheld, positions 5974-6022]
T
[91 nt withheld, positions 6024-6114]
G
[124 nt withheld, positions 6116-6239]
CCCATTCGCCATTCAGGCTGCGCAACTGTTGGGAAGGGCGATCGGTGCGGGCCTCTTCGCTATTACGCCA
G
Features (pLannotate 1.2.2; 14 found; start..end, strand, type, name):
    197..1485    +  promoter       CaMKII promoter: promoter for the mouse calcium/calmodulin-dependent kinase II α subunit
   1505..2857    +  CDS            GCaMP6f: improved fluorescent protein-based calcium sensor (Chen et al., 2013)
   2872..2890    +  misc_feature   MCS (fragment): pUC18/19 multiple cloning site
   2897..3485    +  misc_feature   WPRE: woodchuck hepatitis virus posttranscriptional regulatory element
   3486..3505    +  misc_feature   MCS (fragment): pBluescript multiple cloning site
   3534..3655    -  polyA_signal   SV40 poly(A) signal: SV40 polyadenylation signal
   3678..3746    -  CDS            large T antigen (fragment): large T antigen from SV40 (simian virus 40)
   3817..3874    +  repeat_region  AAV2 ITR (fragment): inverted terminal repeat of adeno-associated virus serotype 2 inverted
   4034..4622    -  rep_origin     ori: high-copy-number ColE1/pMB1/pBR322/pUC origin of replication
   4793..5653    -  CDS            AmpR: β-lactamase; bla; confers resistance to ampicillin, carbenicillin, and related antibiotics
   5654..5758    -  promoter       AmpR promoter: bla
   5811..6239    -  rep_origin     f1 ori (sequence partly withheld): f1 bacteriophage origin of replication; arrow indicates direction of (+) strand synthesis
   6244..3       -  CDS            lacZα (fragment) (across the origin): LacZα fragment of β-galactosidase; lacZ fragment
   6308..130     -  repeat_region  AAV2 ITR (fragment) (across the origin): inverted terminal repeat of adeno-associated virus serotype 2 inverted
