[The description below was written by a language model from this plasmid's Addgene catalogue record and pLannotate feature annotations shown in this document.]
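Description:
pAAV-CaMKII-GCaMP6f is an adeno-associated virus transfer plasmid for expressing the genetically encoded calcium indicator GCaMP6f in CaMKII-positive cells, catalogued as a mammalian expression, mouse-targeting AAV vector. In bacteria it is maintained through a high-copy ColE1/pUC-type origin and selected with ampicillin via the β-lactamase gene and its native promoter. The backbone also carries an f1 phage origin and a remnant of lacZα. It is grown in a recombination-deficient strain, a common precaution for plasmids with repeat-rich ITRs.

The expression cassette sits between AAV2 inverted terminal repeat sequences, which direct replication and packaging of the intervening DNA into AAV particles when helper functions are supplied. A roughly 1.3 kb promoter from the mouse CaMKIIα gene drives the untagged 1,353 bp GCaMP6f coding sequence, a fast fluorescent calcium sensor whose signal rises with intracellular calcium. Downstream, a WPRE enhances transcript stability and expression. An SV40 polyadenylation signal follows, although the automated annotation places it on the opposite strand, next to a short large T antigen fragment.

Both ITRs are detected only as fragments, and the depositor notes that the 3' ITR is not annotated on the repository map, yet the plasmid still packages and functions as expected. The sequenced record is 6,310 nt, whereas the catalogue lists a total size of 6,767 bp; the record does not explain this difference. The construct is suited to producing AAV for calcium imaging of CaMKII-promoter-active cells in mouse brain, and it is associated with a study of CaMKIIα-positive interneurons.
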