Addgene plasmid #166022: pAAV-CaMKII-GCaMP6f
Purpose: Expresses GCaMP6f in CaMKII+ cells
Depositing lab: Xue Han. Depositing organization: Boston University Main Campus. Publication: CaMKIIalpha-Positive Interneurons Identified via a microRNA-Based Viral Gene Targeting Strategy. Keaveney MK, Rahsepar B, Tseng HA, Fernandez FR, Mount RA, Ta T, White JA, Berg J, Han X. J Neurosci. 2020 Dec 9;40(50):9576-9588. doi: 10.1523/JNEUROSCI.2570-19.2020. Epub 2020 Nov 6. PubMed 33158963.
Backbone
  Vector backbone: AAV
  Total vector size (bp): 6767
  Vector type: Mammalian Expression, Mouse Targeting, AAV
Growth in bacteria
  Bacterial resistance: Ampicillin, 100 μg/mL
  Growth temperature: 37°C
  Growth strain: NEB Stable
  Copy number: Unknown
Gene/Insert
  Gene/Insert name: GCaMP6f
  Species: M. musculus (mouse)
  Insert size (bp): 1353
  Tag / fusion protein: None
Terms and licenses: Academic/Nonprofit Terms; Industry Terms: Not Available to Industry
Depositor comments: Please note that 3' ITR is not annotated on Addgene's plasmid map, however the plasmid can still be packaged and functions as expected.
How to cite: pAAV-CaMKII-GCaMP6f was a gift from Xue Han (Addgene plasmid # 166022 ; http://n2t.net/addgene:166022 ; RRID:Addgene_166022)
